>Addgene plasmid #127175 | Cdk12_intron4_sg1_pX458 | addgene full sequence | sequence record 246581 | Addgene NGS Result
GAGGGCCTATTTCCCATGATTCCTTCATATTTGCATATACGATACAAGGCTGTTAGAGAGATAATTGGAA
TTAATTTGACTGTAAACACAAAGATATTAGTACAAAATACGTGACGTAGAAAGTAATAATTTCTTGGGTA
GTTTGCAGTTTTAAAATTATGTTTTAAAATGGACTATCATATGCTTACCGTAACTTGAAAGTATTTCGAT
TTCTTGGCTTTATATATCTTGTGGAAAGGACGAAACACCGAAGAGCTCTCTGGTCATGCGGTTTTAGAGC
TAGAAATAGCAAGTTAAAATAAGGCTAGTCCGTTATCAACTTGAAAAAGTGGCACCGAGTCGGTGCTTTT
TTGTTTTAGAGCTAGAAATAGCAAGTTAAAATAAGGCTAGTCCGTTTTTAGCGCGTGCGCCAATTCTGCA
GACAAATGGCTCTAGAGGTACCCGTTACATAACTTACGGTAAATGGCCCGCCTGGCTGACCGCCCAACGA
CCCCCGCCCATTGACGTCAATAGTAACGCCAATAGGGACTTTCCATTGACGTCAATGGGTGGAGTATTTA
CGGTAAACTGCCCACTTGGCAGTACATCAAGTGTATCATATGCCAAGTACGCCCCCTATTGACGTCAATG
ACGGTAAATGGCCCGCCTGGCATTGTGCCCAGTACATGACCTTATGGGACTTTCCTACTTGGCAGTACAT
CTACGTATTAGTCATCGCTATTACCATGGTCGAGGTGAGCCCCACGTTCTGCTTCACTCTCCCCATCTCC
CCCCCCTCCCCACCCCCAATTTTGTATTTATTTATTTTTTAATTATTTTGTGCAGCGATGGGGGCGGGGG
GGGGGGGGGGGCGCGCGCCRGGSGGGGSGGGGSGGGGSGGGGGGSGGGGSGGGGSGAGGCGGAGAGGTGC
GGCGGCAGCCAATCAGAGCGGCGCGCTCCGAAAGTTTCCTTTTATGGCGAGGCGGCGGCGGCGGCGGCCC
TATAAAAAGCGAAGCGCGCGGCGGGCGGGAGTCGCTGCGCGCTGCCTTCGCCCCGTGCCCCGCTCCGCCG
CCGCCTCGCGCCGCCCGCCCCGGCTCTGACTGACCGCGTTACTCCCACAGGTGAGCGGGCGGGACGGCCC
TTCTCCTCCGGGCTGTAATTAGCTGAGCAAGAGGTAAGGGTTTAAGGGATGGTTGGTTGGTGGGGTATTA
ATGTTTAATTACCTGGAGCACCTGCCTGAAATCACTTTTTTTCAGGTTGGACCGGTGCCACCATGGACTA
TAAGGACCACGACGGAGACTACAAGGATCATGATATTGATTACAAAGACGATGACGATAAGATGGCCCCA
AAGAAGAAGCGGAAGGTCGGTATCCACGGAGTCCCAGCAGCCGACAAGAAGTACAGCATCGGCCTGGACA
TCGGCACCAACTCTGTGGGCTGGGCCGTGATCACCGACGAGTACAAGGTGCCCAGCAAGAAATTCAAGGT
GCTGGGCAACACCGACCGGCACAGCATCAAGAAGAACCTGATCGGAGCCCTGCTGTTCGACAGCGGCGAA
ACAGCCGAGGCCACCCGGCTGAAGAGAACCGCCAGAAGAAGATACACCAGACGGAAGAACCGGATCTGCT
ATCTGCAAGAGATCTTCAGCAACGAGATGGCCAAGGTGGACGACAGCTTCTTCCACAGACTGGAAGAGTC
CTTCCTGGTGGAAGAGGATAAGAAGCACGAGCGGCACCCCATCTTCGGCAACATCGTGGACGAGGTGGCC
TACCACGAGAAGTACCCCACCATCTACCACCTGAGAAAGAAACTGGTGGACAGCACCGACAAGGCCGACC
TGCGGCTGATCTATCTGGCCCTGGCCCACATGATCAAGTTCCGGGGCCACTTCCTGATCGAGGGCGACCT
GAACCCCGACAACAGCGACGTGGACAAGCTGTTCATCCAGCTGGTGCAGACCTACAACCAGCTGTTCGAG
GAAAACCCCATCAACGCCAGCGGCGTGGACGCCAAGGCCATCCTGTCTGCCAGACTGAGCAAGAGCAGAC
GGCTGGAAAATCTGATCGCCCAGCTGCCCGGCGAGAAGAAGAATGGCCTGTTCGGAAACCTGATTGCCCT
GAGCCTGGGCCTGACCCCCAACTTCAAGAGCAACTTCGACCTGGCCGAGGATGCCAAACTGCAGCTGAGC
AAGGACACCTACGACGACGACCTGGACAACCTGCTGGCCCAGATCGGCGACCAGTACGCCGACCTGTTTC
TGGCCGCCAAGAACCTGTCCGACGCCATCCTGCTGAGCGACATCCTGAGAGTGAACACCGAGATCACCAA
GGCCCCCCTGAGCGCCTCTATGATCAAGAGATACGACGAGCACCACCAGGACCTGACCCTGCTGAAAGCT
CTCGTGCGGCAGCAGCTGCCTGAGAAGTACAAAGAGATTTTCTTCGACCAGAGCAAGAACGGCTACGCCG
GCTACATTGACGGCGGAGCCAGCCAGGAAGAGTTCTACAAGTTCATCAAGCCCATCCTGGAAAAGATGGA
CGGCACCGAGGAACTGCTCGTGAAGCTGAACAGAGAGGACCTGCTGCGGAAGCAGCGGACCTTCGACAAC
GGCAGCATCCCCCACCAGATCCACCTGGGAGAGCTGCACGCCATTCTGCGGCGGCAGGAAGATTTTTACC
CATTCCTGAAGGACAACCGGGAAAAGATCGAGAAGATCCTGACCTTCCGCATCCCCTACTACGTGGGCCC
TCTGGCCAGGGGAAACAGCAGATTCGCCTGGATGACCAGAAAGAGCGAGGAAACCATCACCCCCTGGAAC
TTCGAGGAAGTGGTGGACAAGGGCGCTTCCGCCCAGAGCTTCATCGAGCGGATGACCAACTTCGATAAGA
ACCTGCCCAACGAGAAGGTGCTGCCCAAGCACAGCCTGCTGTACGAGTACTTCACCGTGTATAACGAGCT
GACCAAAGTGAAATACGTGACCGAGGGAATGAGAAAGCCCGCCTTCCTGAGCGGCGAGCAGAAAAAGGCC
ATCGTGGACCTGCTGTTCAAGACCAACCGGAAAGTGACCGTGAAGCAGCTGAAAGAGGACTACTTCAAGA
AAATCGAGTGCTTCGACTCCGTGGAAATCTCCGGCGTGGAAGATCGGTTCAACGCCTCCCTGGGCACATA
CCACGATCTGCTGAAAATTATCAAGGACAAGGACTTCCTGGACAATGAGGAAAACGAGGACATTCTGGAA
GATATCGTGCTGACCCTGACACTGTTTGAGGACAGAGAGATGATCGAGGAACGGCTGAAAACCTATGCCC
ACCTGTTCGACGACAAAGTGATGAAGCAGCTGAAGCGGCGGAGATACACCGGCTGGGGCAGGCTGAGCCG
GAAGCTGATCAACGGCATCCGGGACAAGCAGTCCGGCAAGACAATCCTGGATTTCCTGAAGTCCGACGGC
TTCGCCAACAGAAACTTCATGCAGCTGATCCACGACGACAGCCTGACCTTTAAAGAGGACATCCAGAAAG
CCCAGGTGTCCGGCCAGGGCGATAGCCTGCACGAGCACATTGCCAATCTGGCCGGCAGCCCCGCCATTAA
GAAGGGCATCCTGCAGACAGTGAAGGTGGTGGACGAGCTCGTGAAAGTGATGGGCCGGCACAAGCCCGAG
AACATCGTGATCGAAATGGCCAGAGAGAACCAGACCACCCAGAAGGGACAGAAGAACAGCCGCGAGAGAA
TGAAGCGGATCGAAGAGGGCATCAAAGAGCTGGGCAGCCAGATCCTGAAAGAACACCCCGTGGAAAACAC
CCAGCTGCAGAACGAGAAGCTGTACCTGTACTACCTGCAGAATGGGCGGGATATGTACGTGGACCAGGAA
CTGGACATCAACCGGCTGTCCGACTACGATGTGGACCATATCGTGCCTCAGAGCTTTCTGAAGGACGACT
CCATCGACAACAAGGTGCTGACCAGAAGCGACAAGAACCGGGGCAAGAGCGACAACGTGCCCTCCGAAGA
GGTCGTGAAGAAGATGAAGAACTACTGGCGGCAGCTGCTGAACGCCAAGCTGATTACCCAGAGAAAGTTC
GACAATCTGACCAAGGCCGAGAGAGGCGGCCTGAGCGAACTGGATAAGGCCGGCTTCATCAAGAGACAGC
TGGTGGAAACCCGGCAGATCACAAAGCACGTGGCACAGATCCTGGACTCCCGGATGAACACTAAGTACGA
CGAGAATGACAAGCTGATCCGGGAAGTGAAAGTGATCACCCTGAAGTCCAAGCTGGTGTCCGATTTCCGG
AAGGATTTCCAGTTTTACAAAGTGCGCGAGATCAACAACTACCACCACGCCCACGACGCCTACCTGAACG
CCGTCGTGGGAACCGCCCTGATCAAAAAGTACCCTAAGCTGGAAAGCGAGTTCGTGTACGGCGACTACAA
GGTGTACGACGTGCGGAAGATGATCGCCAAGAGCGAGCAGGAAATCGGCAAGGCTACCGCCAAGTACTTC
TTCTACAGCAACATCATGAACTTTTTCAAGACCGAGATTACCCTGGCCAACGGCGAGATCCGGAAGCGGC
CTCTGATCGAGACAAACGGCGAAACCGGGGAGATCGTGTGGGATAAGGGCCGGGATTTTGCCACCGTGCG
GAAAGTGCTGAGCATGCCCCAAGTGAATATCGTGAAAAAGACCGAGGTGCAGACAGGCGGCTTCAGCAAA
GAGTCTATCCTGCCCAAGAGGAACAGCGATAAGCTGATCGCCAGAAAGAAGGACTGGGACCCTAAGAAGT
ACGGCGGCTTCGACAGCCCCACCGTGGCCTATTCTGTGCTGGTGGTGGCCAAAGTGGAAAAGGGCAAGTC
CAAGAAACTGAAGAGTGTGAAAGAGCTGCTGGGGATCACCATCATGGAAAGAAGCAGCTTCGAGAAGAAT
CCCATCGACTTTCTGGAAGCCAAGGGCTACAAAGAAGTGAAAAAGGACCTGATCATCAAGCTGCCTAAGT
ACTCCCTGTTCGAGCTGGAAAACGGCCGGAAGAGAATGCTGGCCTCTGCCGGCGAACTGCAGAAGGGAAA
CGAACTGGCCCTGCCCTCCAAATATGTGAACTTCCTGTACCTGGCCAGCCACTATGAGAAGCTGAAGGGC
TCCCCCGAGGATAATGAGCAGAAACAGCTGTTTGTGGAACAGCACAAGCACTACCTGGACGAGATCATCG
AGCAGATCAGCGAGTTCTCCAAGAGAGTGATCCTGGCCGACGCTAATCTGGACAAAGTGCTGTCCGCCTA
CAACAAGCACCGGGATAAGCCCATCAGAGAGCAGGCCGAGAATATCATCCACCTGTTTACCCTGACCAAT
CTGGGAGCCCCTGCCGCCTTCAAGTACTTTGACACCACCATCGACCGGAAGAGGTACACCAGCACCAAAG
AGGTGCTGGACGCCACCCTGATCCACCAGAGCATCACCGGCCTGTACGAGACACGGATCGACCTGTCTCA
GCTGGGAGGCGACAAAAGGCCGGCGGCCACGAAAAAGGCCGGCCAGGCAAAAAAGAAAAAGGAATTCGGC
AGTGGAGAGGGCAGAGGAAGTCTGCTAACATGCGGTGACGTCGAGGAGAATCCTGGCCCAGTGAGCAAGG
GCGAGGAGCTGTTCACCGGGGTGGTGCCCATCCTGGTCGAGCTGGACGGCGACGTAAACGGCCACAAGTT
CAGCGTGTCCGGCGAGGGCGAGGGCGATGCCACCTACGGCAAGCTGACCCTGAAGTTCATCTGCACCACC
GGCAAGCTGCCCGTGCCCTGGCCCACCCTCGTGACCACCCTGACCTACGGCGTGCAGTGCTTCAGCCGCT
ACCCCGACCACATGAAGCAGCACGACTTCTTCAAGTCCGCCATGCCCGAAGGCTACGTCCAGGAGCGCAC
CATCTTCTTCAAGGACGACGGCAACTACAAGACCCGCGCCGAGGTGAAGTTCGAGGGCGACACCCTGGTG
AACCGCATCGAGCTGAAGGGCATCGACTTCAAGGAGGACGGCAACATCCTGGGGCACAAGCTGGAGTACA
ACTACAACAGCCACAACGTCTATATCATGGCCGACAAGCAGAAGAACGGCATCAAGGTGAACTTCAAGAT
CCGCCACAACATCGAGGACGGCAGCGTGCAGCTCGCCGACCACTACCAGCAGAACACCCCCATCGGCGAC
GGCCCCGTGCTGCTGCCCGACAACCACTACCTGAGCACCCAGTCCGCCCTGAGCAAAGACCCCAACGAGA
AGCGCGATCACATGGTCCTGCTGGAGTTCGTGACCGCCGCCGGGATCACTCTCGGCATGGACGAGCTGTA
CAAGGAATTCTAACTAGAGCTCGCTGATCAGCCTCGACTGTGCCTTCTAGTTGCCAGCCATCTGTTGTTT
GCCCCTCCCCCGTGCCTTCCTTGACCCTGGAAGGTGCCACTCCCACTGTCCTTTCCTAATAAAATGAGGA
AATTGCATCGCATTGTCTGAGTAGGTGTCATTCTATTCTGGGGGGTGGGGTGGGGCAGGACAGCAAGGGG
GAGGATTGGGAAGAGAATAGCAGGCATGCTGGGGAGCGGCCGCAGGAACCCCTAGTGATGGAGTTGGCCA
CTCCCTCTCTGCGCGCTCGCTCGCTCACTGAGGCCGGGCGACCAAAGGTCGCCCGACGCCCGGGCTTTGC
CCGGGCGGCCTCAGTGAGCGAGCGAGCGCGCAGCTGCCTGCAGGGGCGCCTGATGCGGTATTTTCTCCTT
ACGCATCTGTGCGGTATTTCACACCGCATA
[95 nt withheld, positions 6751-6845]
T
[46 nt withheld, positions 6847-6892]
C
[141 nt withheld, positions 6894-7034]
CCTTTGACGTTGGAGTCCACGTTCTTT
[37 nt withheld, positions 7062-7098]
ACTCTATCTCGGGCTATTCTTTTGATTTATAAGGGATTTTGCCGATTTCGGTCTATTGGTTAAAAAATGA
GCTGATTTAACAAAAATTTAACGCGAATTTTAACAAAATATTAACGTTTACAATTTTATGGTGCACTCTC
AGTACAATCTGCTCTGATGCCGCATAGTTAAGCCAGCCCCGACACCCGCCAACACCCGCTGACGCGCCCT
GACGGGCTTGTCTGCTCCCGGCATCCGCTTACAGACAAGCTGTGACCGTCTCCGGGAGCTGCATGTGTCA
GAGGTTTTCACCGTCATCACCGAAACGCGCGAGACGAAAGGGCCTCGTGATACGCCTATTTTTATAGGTT
AATGTCATGATAATAATGGTTTCTTAGACGTCAGGTGGCACTTTTCGGGGAAATGTGCGCGGAACCCCTA
TTTGTTTATTTTTCTAAATACATTCAAATATGTATCCGCTCATGAGACAATAACCCTGATAAATGCTTCA
ATAATATTGAAAAAGGAAGAGTATGAGTATTCAACATTTCCGTGTCGCCCTTATTCCCTTTTTTGCGGCA
TTTTGCCTTCCTGTTTTTGCTCACCCAGAAACGCTGGTGAAAGTAAAAGATGCTGAAGATCAGTTGGGTG
CACGAGTGGGTTACATCGAACTGGATCTCAACAGCGGTAAGATCCTTGAGAGTTTTCGCCCCGAAGAACG
TTTTCCAATGATGAGCACTTTTAAAGTTCTGCTATGTGGCGCGGTATTATCCCGTATTGACGCCGGGCAA
GAGCAACTCGGTCGCCGCATACACTATTCTCAGAATGACTTGGTTGAGTACTCACCAGTCACAGAAAAGC
ATCTTACGGATGGCATGACAGTAAGAGAATTATGCAGTGCTGCCATAACCATGAGTGATAACACTGCGGC
CAACTTACTTCTGACAACGATCGGAGGACCGAAGGAGCTAACCGCTTTTTTGCACAACATGGGGGATCAT
GTAACTCGCCTTGATCGTTGGGAACCGGAGCTGAATGAAGCCATACCAAACGACGAGCGTGACACCACGA
TGCCTGTAGCAATGGCAACAACGTTGCGCAAACTATTAACTGGCGAACTACTTACTCTAGCTTCCCGGCA
ACAATTAATAGACTGGATGGAGGCGGATAAAGTTGCAGGACCACTTCTGCGCTCGGCCCTTCCGGCTGGC
TGGTTTATTGCTGATAAATCTGGAGCCGGTGAGCGTGGAAGCCGCGGTATCATTGCAGCACTGGGGCCAG
ATGGTAAGCCCTCCCGTATCGTAGTTATCTACACGACGGGGAGTCAGGCAACTATGGATGAACGAAATAG
ACAGATCGCTGAGATAGGTGCCTCACTGATTAAGCATTGGTAACTGTCAGACCAAGTTTACTCATATATA
CTTTAGATTGATTTAAAACTTCATTTTTAATTTAAAAGGATCTAGGTGAAGATCCTTTTTGATAATCTCA
TGACCAAAATCCCTTAACGTGAGTTTTCGTTCCACTGAGCGTCAGACCCCGTAGAAAAGATCAAAGGATC
TTCTTGAGATCCTTTTTTTCTGCGCGTAATCTGCTGCTTGCAAACAAAAAAACCACCGCTACCAGCGGTG
GTTTGTTTGCCGGATCAAGAGCTACCAACTCTTTTTCCGAAGGTAACTGGCTTCAGCAGAGCGCAGATAC
CAAATACTGTTCTTCTAGTGTAGCCGTAGTTAGGCCACCACTTCAAGAACTCTGTAGCACCGCCTACATA
CCTCGCTCTGCTAATCCTGTTACCAGTGGCTGCTGCCAGTGGCGATAAGTCGTGTCTTACCGGGTTGGAC
TCAAGACGATAGTTACCGGATAAGGCGCAGCGGTCGGGCTGAACGGGGGGTTCGTGCACACAGCCCAGCT
TGGAGCGAACGACCTACACCGAACTGAGATACCTACAGCGTGAGCTATGAGAAAGCGCCACGCTTCCCGA
AGGGAGAAAGGCGGACAGGTATCCGGTAAGCGGCAGGGTCGGAACAGGAGAGCGCACGAGGGAGCTTCCA
GGGGGAAACGCCTGGTATCTTTATAGTCCTGTCGGGTTTCGCCACCTCTGACTTGAGCGTCGATTTTTGT
GATGCTCGTCAGGGGGGCGGAGCCTATGGAAAAACGCCAGCAACGCGGCCTTTTTACGGTTCCTGGCCTT
TTGCTGGCCTTTTGCTCACATGT
Features (pLannotate 1.2.2; 19 found; start..end, strand, type, name):
      1..241     +  promoter       U6 promoter: RNA polymerase III promoter for human U6 snRNA
    271..346     +  misc_RNA       gRNA scaffold: guide RNA scaffold for the Streptococcus pyogenes CRISPR/Cas9 system
    353..396     +  misc_RNA       gRNA scaffold (fragment): guide RNA scaffold for the Streptococcus pyogenes CRISPR/Cas9 system
    443..728     +  enhancer       CMV enhancer: human cytomegalovirus immediate early enhancer; contains an 18-bp deletion relative to the standard CMV enhancer
    730..1007    +  promoter       chicken β-actin promoter: No description available
   1008..1235    +  intron         hybrid intron: hybrid between chicken β-actin (CBA) and minute virus of mice (MMV) introns (Gray et al., 2011)
   1373..2974    +  CDS            Cas9(N): N-terminal portion of Streptococcus pyogenes Cas9 (Zetsche et al., 2015)
   2975..5473    +  CDS            Cas9(C): C-terminal portion of Streptococcus pyogenes Cas9 (Zetsche et al., 2015)
   5474..5521    +  CDS            nucleoplasmin NLS: bipartite nuclear localization signal from nucleoplasmin
   5591..6304    +  CDS            EGFP: EGFP is a basic (constitutively fluorescent) green fluorescent protein published in 1996, derived from Aequorea victoria. It is reported to be a rapidly-maturing weak dimer with moderate acid sensitivity.
   6338..6449    +  polyA_signal   bGH poly(A) signal: bovine growth hormone polyadenylation signal
   6554..6694    +  repeat_region  AAV2 ITR: inverted terminal repeat of adeno-associated virus serotype 2 inverted
   6699..6750    -  misc_feature   bom (fragment): basis of mobility region from pBR322
   6769..7224    +  rep_origin     f1 ori (sequence partly withheld): f1 bacteriophage origin of replication; arrow indicates direction of (+) strand synthesis
   7225..7274    -  misc_feature   bom (fragment): basis of mobility region from pBR322
   7376..7411    -  CDS            rop (fragment): Rop protein, which maintains plasmids at low copy number; rop
   7506..7610    +  promoter       AmpR promoter: bla
   7611..8471    +  CDS            AmpR: β-lactamase; bla; confers resistance to ampicillin, carbenicillin, and related antibiotics
   8642..9230    +  rep_origin     ori: high-copy-number ColE1/pMB1/pBR322/pUC origin of replication
