[The description below was written by a language model from this plasmid's Addgene catalogue record and pLannotate feature annotations shown in this document.]
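Description:
Cdk12_intron4_sg1_pX458 is an all-in-one CRISPR/Cas9 plasmid for mammalian cells, built on the pX458 backbone and carrying a single guide RNA directed against intron 4 of the mouse Cdk12 genomic locus. The 20-nt guide was inserted between the two BbsI sites of the backbone (both destroyed in cloning), placing it downstream of the human U6 RNA polymerase III promoter and directly upstream of the Streptococcus pyogenes gRNA scaffold. The total size is 9,291 bp. In bacteria the plasmid replicates from a high-copy ColE1/pUC-type origin and is selected with ampicillin through the β-lactamase gene. An f1 phage origin is also present.

The second expression unit uses a CMV enhancer, chicken β-actin promoter and hybrid intron to drive S. pyogenes Cas9. The annotation tool splits Cas9 into contiguous N- and C-terminal portions, but together they form one continuous coding region, followed by a nucleoplasmin nuclear localization signal. An EGFP coding sequence lies downstream in the same transcription unit, ahead of a bovine growth hormone polyadenylation signal. The short gap between the NLS and EGFP is not annotated, so the table does not state the linking element. EGFP lets Cas9-expressing cells be identified or sorted after transfection, as no mammalian drug-selection marker is annotated. A single AAV2 ITR is annotated after the poly(A) signal, but with only one, the table does not indicate a packageable AAV genome.

The record gives the purpose simply as cutting within Cdk12 intron 4 in mouse cells. The "sg1" name suggests it belongs to a set of guides, but the record does not describe the intended editing outcome.
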