Addgene plasmid #127175: Cdk12_intron4_sg1_pX458
Purpose: sgRNA that cuts within intron 4 of mouse CDK12 genomic locus in pX458 backbone
Depositing lab: Phil Sharp. Depositing organization: Massachusetts Institute of Technology. Publication: CDK12 regulates DNA repair genes by suppressing intronic polyadenylation. Dubbury SJ, Boutz PL, Sharp PA. Nature. 2018 Dec;564(7734):141-145. doi: 10.1038/s41586-018-0758-y. Epub 2018 Nov 28. PubMed 30487607.
Backbone
  Vector backbone: pX458
  Backbone manufacturer: Feng Zhang Lab (Addgene Plasmid #48138)
  Backbone size w/o insert (bp): 9288
  Total vector size (bp): 9291
  Modifications to backbone: gRNA sequence provided cloned into pX458 using modified version of protocol published in https://www.nature.com/articles/nprot.2013.143
  Vector type: Mouse Targeting, CRISPR
Growth in bacteria
  Bacterial resistance: Ampicillin, 100 μg/mL
  Growth temperature: 37°C
  Growth strain: DH5alpha
  Copy number: Unknown
Gene/Insert
  Gene/Insert name: Mouse Cdk12 Intron 4 sgRNA
  gRNA/shRNA sequence: AAGAGCTCTCTGGTCATGCG
  Species: M. musculus (mouse)
  Promoter: U6 Promoter
  Cloning method: Restriction Enzyme; 5′ cloning site BbsI (destroyed during cloning); 3′ cloning site BbsI (destroyed during cloning)
  Sequencing primers: 5′ LKO.1 5' primer (gactatcatatgcttaccgt)
Terms and licenses: Academic/Nonprofit Terms; Industry Terms: Not Available to Industry
How to cite: Cdk12_intron4_sg1_pX458 was a gift from Phil Sharp (Addgene plasmid # 127175 ; http://n2t.net/addgene:127175 ; RRID:Addgene_127175)
